>Addgene plasmid #206981 | pTRIPZ | addgene full sequence | sequence record 408429 | Addgene NGS Result
TGGAAGGGCTAATTCACTCCCAAAGAAGACAAGATATCCTTGATCTGTGGATCTACCACACACAAGGCTA
CTTCCCTGATTAGCAGAACTACACACCAGGGCCAGGGGTCAGATATCCACTGACCTTTGGATGGTGCTAC
AAGCTAGTACCAGTTGAGCCAGATAAGGTAGAAGAGGCCAATAAAGGAGAGAACACCAGCTTGTTACACC
CTGTGAGCCTGCATGGGATGGATGACCCGGAGAGAGAAGTGTTAGAGTGGAGGTTTGACAGCCGCCTAGC
ATTTCATCACGTGGCCCGAGAGCTGCATCCGGAGTACTTCAAGAACTGCTGATATCGAGCTTGCTACAAG
GGACTTTCCGCTGGGGACTTTCCAGGGAGGCGTGGCCTGGGCGGGACTGGGGAGTGGCGAGCCCTCAGAT
CCTGCATATAAGCAGCTGCTTTTTGCCTGTACTGGGTCTCTCTGGTTAGACCAGATCTGAGCCTGGGAGC
TCTCTGGCTAACTAGGGAACCCACTGCTTAAGCCTCAATAAAGCTTGCCTTGAGTGCTTCAAGTAGTGTG
TGCCCGTCTGTTGTGTGACTCTGGTAACTAGAGATCCCTCAGACCCTTTTAGTCAGTGTGGAAAATCTCT
AGCAGTGGCGCCCGAACAGGGACTTGAAAGCGAAAGGGAAACCAGAGGAGCTCTCTCGACGCAGGACTCG
GCTTGCTGAAGCGCGCACGGCAAGAGGCGAGGGGCGGCGACTGGTGAGTACGCCAAAAATTTTGACTAGC
GGAGGCTAGAAGGAGAGAGATGGGTGCGAGAGCGTCAGTATTAAGCGGGGGAGAATTAGATCGCGATGGG
AAAAAATTCGGTTAAGGCCAGGGGGAAAGAAAAAATATAAATTAAAACATATAGTATGGGCAAGCAGGGA
GCTAGAACGATTCGCAGTTAATCCTGGCCTGTTAGAAACATCAGAAGGCTGTAGACAAATACTGGGACAG
CTACAACCATCCCTTCAGACAGGATCAGAAGAACTTAGATCATTATATAATACAGTAGCAACCCTCTATT
GTGTGCATCAAAGGATAGAGATAAAAGACACCAAGGAAGCTTTAGACAAGATAGAGGAAGAGCAAAACAA
AAGTAAGACCACCGCACAGCAAGCGGCCGGCCGCTGATCTTCAGACCTGGAGGAGGAGATATGAGGGACA
ATTGGAGAAGTGAATTATATAAATATAAAGTAGTAAAAATTGAACCATTAGGAGTAGCACCCACCAAGGC
AAAGAGAAGAGTGGTGCAGAGAGAAAAAAGAGCAGTGGGAATAGGAGCTTTGTTCCTTGGGTTCTTGGGA
GCAGCAGGAAGCACTATGGGCGCAGCGTCAATGACGCTGACGGTACAGGCCAGACAATTATTGTCTGGTA
TAGTGCAGCAGCAGAACAATTTGCTGAGGGCTATTGAGGCGCAACAGCATCTGTTGCAACTCACAGTCTG
GGGCATCAAGCAGCTCCAGGCAAGAATCCTGGCTGTGGAAAGATACCTAAAGGATCAACAGCTCCTGGGG
ATTTGGGGTTGCTCTGGAAAACTCATTTGCACCACTGCTGTGCCTTGGAATGCTAGTTGGAGTAATAAAT
CTCTGGAACAGATTTGGAATCACACGACCTGGATGGAGTGGGACAGAGAAATTAACAATTACACAAGCTT
AATACACTCCTTAATTGAAGAATCGCAAAACCAGCAAGAAAAGAATGAACAAGAATTATTGGAATTAGAT
AAATGGGCAAGTTTGTGGAATTGGTTTAACATAACAAATTGGCTGTGGTATATAAAATTATTCATAATGA
TAGTAGGAGGCTTGGTAGGTTTAAGAATAGTTTTTGCTGTACTTTCTATAGTGAATAGAGTTAGGCAGGG
ATATTCACCATTATCGTTTCAGACCCACCTCCCAACCCCGAGGGGACCCGACAGGCCCGAAGGAATAGAA
GAAGAAGGTGGAGAGAGAGACAGAGACAGATCCATTCGATTAGTGAACGGATCGGCACTGCGTGCGCCAA
TTCTGCAGACAAATGGCAGTATTCATCCACAATTTTAAAAGAAAAGGGGGGATTGGGGGGTACAGTGCAG
GGGAAAGAATAGTAGACATAATAGCAACAGACATACAAACTAAAGAATTACAAAAACAAATTACAAAAAT
TCAAAATTTTCGGGTTTATTACAGGGACAGCAGAGATCCAGTTTGGTTAGTACCGGGCCCGCTCTAGTCC
GGAATCAGTCCTGCTCCTCGGCCACGAAGTGCACGCAGTTGCCGGCCGGGTCGCGCAGGGCGAACTCCCG
CCCCCACGGCTGCTCGCCGATCTCGGTCATGGCCGGCCCGGAGGCGTCCCGGAAGTTCGTGGACACGACC
TCCGACCACTCGGCGTACAGCTCGTCCAGGCCGCGCACCCACACCCAGGCCAGGGTGTTGTCCGGCACCA
CCTGGTCCTGGACCGCGCTGATGAACAGGGTCACGTCGTCCCGGACCACACCGGCGAAGTCGTCCTCCAC
GAAGTCCCGGGAGAACCCGAGCCGGTCGGTCCAGAACTCGACCGCTCCGGCGACGTCGCGCGCGGTGAGC
ACCGGAACGGCACTGGTCAACTTGGCCATGGTGGCCCTCCTATAGTGAGTCGTATTATACTATGCCGATA
TACTATGCCGATGATTAATTGTCAACACGTGCTGCAGGTCCGAGGTTCTAGACGAGTTTACTCCCTATCA
GTGATAGAGAACGATGTCGAGTTTACTCCCTATCAGTGATAGAGAACGTATGTCGAGTTTACTCCCTATC
AGTGATAGAGAACGTATGTCGAGTTTACTCCCTATCAGTGATAGAGAACGTATGTCGAGTTTATCCCTAT
CAGTGATAGAGAACGTATGTCGAGTTTACTCCCTATCAGTGATAGAGAACGTATGTCGAGGTAGGCGTGT
ACGGTGGGAGGCCTATATAAGCAGAGCTCGTTTAGTGAACCGTCAGATCGCACCGGTGCCACCATGACAG
CCATCATCAAAAGTCCCTGCTGCCAAACGCGTGGCCTCCGCGCCGGGTTTTGGCGCCTCCCGCGGGCGCC
CCCCTCCTCACGGCGAGCGCTGCCACGTCAGACGAAGGGCGCAGCGAGCGTCCTGATCCTTCCGCCCGGA
CGCTCAGGACAGCGGCCCGCTGCTCATAAGACTCGGCCTTAGAACCCCAGTATCAGCAGAAGGACATTTT
AGGACGGGACTTGGGTGACTCTAGGGCACTGGTTTTCTTTCCAGAGAGCGGAACAGGCGAGGAAAAGTAG
TCCCTTCTCGGCGATTCTGCGGAGGGATCTCCGTGGGGCGGTGAACGCCGATGATTATATAAGGACGCGC
CGGGTGTGGCACAGCTAGTTCCGTCGCAGCCGGGATTTGGGTCGCGGTTCTTGTTTGTGGATCGCTGTGA
TCGTCACTTGGTGAGTAGCGGGCTGCTGGGCTGGCCGGGGCTTTCGTGGCCGCCGGGCCGCTCGGTGGGA
CGGAAGCGTGTGGAGAGACCGCCAAGGGCTGTAGTCTGGGTCCGCGAGCAAGGTTGCCCTGAACTGGGGG
TTGGGGGGAGCGCAGCAAAATGGCGGCTGTTCCCGAGTCTTGAATGGAAGACGCTTGTGAGGCGGGCTGT
GAGGTCGTTGAAACAAGGTGGGGGGCATGGTGGGCGGCAAGAACCCAAGGTCTTGAGGCCTTCGCTAATG
CGGGAAAGCTCTTATTCGGGTGAGATGGGCTGGGGCACCATCTGGGGACCCTGACGTGAAGTTTGTCACT
GACTGGAGAACTCGGTTTGTCGTCTGTTGCGGGGGCGGCAGTTATGGCGGTGCCGTTGGGCAGTGCACCC
GTACCTTTGGGAGCGCGCGCCCTCGTCGTGTCGTGACGTCACCCGTTCTGTTGGCTTATAATGCAGGGTG
GGGCCACCTGCCGGTAGGTGTGCGGTAGGCTTTTCTCCGTCGCAGGACGCAGGGTTCGGGCCTAGGGTAG
GCTCTCCTGAATCGACAGGCGCCGGACCTCTGGTGAGGGGAGGGATAAGTGAGGCGTCAGTTTCTTTGGT
CGGTTTTATGTACCTATCTTCTTAAGTAGCTGAAGCTCCGGTTTTGAACTATGCGCTCGGGGTTGGCGAG
TGTGTTTTGTGAAGTTTTTTAGGCACCTTTTGAAATGTAATCATTTGGGTCAATATGTAATTTTCAGTGT
TAGACTAGTAAATTGTCCGCTAAATTCTGGCCGTTTTTGGCTTTTTTGTTAGACGCTAGCGGATCCATAA
CTTCGTATAGTATACATTATACGAAGTTATGCCACCATGTCTAGGCTGGACAAGAGCAAAGTCATAAACG
GAGCTCTGGAATTACTCAATGGTGTCGGTATCGAAGGCCTGACGACAAGGAAACTCGCTCAAAAGCTGGG
AGTTGAGCAGCCTACCCTGTACTGGCACGTGAAGAACAAGCGGGCCCTGCTCGATGCCCTGCCAATCGAG
ATGCTGGACAGGCATCATACCCACTTCTGCCCCCTGGAAGGCGAGTCATGGCAAGACTTTCTGCGGAACA
ACGCCAAGTCATACCGCTGTGCTCTCCTCTCACATCGCGACGGGGCTAAAGTGCATCTCGGCACCCGCCC
AACAGAGAAACAGTACGAAACCCTGGAAAATCAGCTCGCGTTCCTGTGTCAGCAAGGCTTCTCCCTGGAG
AACGCACTGTACGCTCTGTCCGCCGTGGGCCACTTTACACTGGGCTGCGTATTGGAGGAACAGGAGCATC
AAGTAGCAAAAGAGGAAAGAGAGACACCTACCACCGATTCTATGCCCCCACTTCTGAGACAAGCAATTGA
GCTGTTCGACCGGCAGGGAGCCGAACCTGCCTTCCTTTTCGGCCTGGAACTAATCATATGTGGCCTGGAG
AAACAGCTAAAGTGCGAAAGCGGCGGGCCGACCGACGCCCTTGACGATTTTGACTTAGACATGCTCCCAG
CCGATGCCCTTGACGATTTTGACCTTGACATGCTCCCCGGGTAAATAACTTCGTATAGTATACATTATAC
GAAGTTATGGATCCGCGGCCGCAAATTCCGCCCCTCTCCCTCCCCCCCCCCTAACGTTACTGGCCGAAGC
CGCTTGGAATAAGGCCGGTGTGCGTTTGTCTATATGTTATTTTCCACCATATTGCCGTCTTTTGGCAATG
TGAGGGCCCGGAAACCTGGCCCTGTCTTCTTGACGAGCATTCCTAGGGGTCTTTCCCCTCTCGCCAAAGG
AATGCAAGGTCTGTTGAATGTCGTGAAGGAAGCAGTTCCTCTGGAAGCTTCTTGAAGACAAACAACGTCT
GTAGCGACCCTTTGCAGGCAGCGGAACCCCCCACCTGGCGACAGGTGCCTCTGCGGCCAAAAGCCACGTG
TATAAGATACACCTGCAAAGGCGGCACAACCCCAGTGCCACGTTGTGAGTTGGATAGTTGTGGAAAGAGT
CAAATGGCTCTCCTCAAGCGTATTCAACAAGGGGCTGAAGGATGCCCAGAAGGTACCCCATTGTATGGGA
TCTGATCTGGGGCCTCGGTGCACATGCTTTACATGTGTTTAGTCGAGGTTAAAAAAACGTCTAGGCCCCC
CGAACCACGGGGACGTGGTTTTCCTTTGAAAAACACGATAATACCATGGCCACCGAGTACAAGCCCACGG
TGCGCCTCGCCACCCGCGACGACGTCCCCCGGGCCGTACGCACCCTCGCCGCCGCGTTCGCCGACTACCC
CGCCACGCGCCACACCGTCGACCCGGACCGCCACATCGAGCGGGTCACCGAGCTGCAAGAACTCTTCCTC
ACGCGCGTCGGGCTCGACATCGGCAAGGTGTGGGTCGCGGACGACGGCGCCGCGGTGGCGGTCTGGACCA
CGCCGGAGAGCGTCGAAGCGGGGGCGGTGTTCGCCGAGATCGGCTCGCGCATGGCCGAGTTGAGCGGTTC
CCGGCTGGCCGCGCAGCAACAGATGGAAGGCCTCCTGGCGCCGCACCGGCCCAAGGAGCCCGCGTGGTTC
CTGGCCACCGTCGGCGTCTCGCCCGACCACCAGGGCAAGGGTCTGGGCAGCGCCGTCGTGCTCCCCGGAG
TGGAGGCGGCCGAGCGCGCTGGGGTGCCCGCCTTCCTGGAGACCTCCGCGCCCCGCAACCTCCCCTTCTA
CGAGCGGCTCGGCTTCACCGTCACCGCCGACGTCGAGGTGCCCGAAGGACCGCGCACCTGGTGCATGACC
CGCAAGCCCGGTGCCTGAGTTCGCGTCTGGAACAATCAACCTCTGGATTACAAAATTTGTGAAAGATTGA
CTGGTATTCTTAACTATGTTGCTCCTTTTACGCTATGTGGATACGCTGCTTTAATGCCTTTGTATCATGC
TATTGCTTCCCGTATGGCTTTCATTTTCTCCTCCTTGTATAAATCCTGGTTGCTGTCTCTTTATGAGGAG
TTGTGGCCCGTTGTCAGGCAACGTGGCGTGGTGTGCACTGTGTTTGCTGACGCAACCCCCACTGGTTGGG
GCATTGCCACCACCTGTCAGCTCCTTTCCGGGACTTTCGCTTTCCCCCTCCCTATTGCCACGGCGGAACT
CATCGCCGCCTGCCTTGCCCGCTGCTGGACAGGGGCTCGGCTGTTGGGCACTGACAATTCCGTGGTGTTG
TCGGGGAAGCTGACGTCCTTTCCATGGCTGCTCGCCTGTGTTGCCACCTGGATTCTGCGCGGGACGTCCT
TCTGCTACGTCCCTTCGGCCCTCAATCCAGCGGACCTTCCTTCCCGCGGCCTGCTGCCGGCTCTGCGGCC
TCTTCCGCGTCTTCGCCTTCGCCCTCAGACGAGTCGGATCTCCCTTTGGGCCGCCTCCCCGCCTGGAATT
AATTCTGCAGTCGAGACCTAGAAAAACATGGAGCAATCACAAGTAGCAATACAGCAGCTACCAATGCTGA
TTGTGCCTGGCTAGAAGCACAAGAGGAGGAGGAGGTGGGTTTTCCAGTCACACCTCAGGTACCTTTAAGA
CCAATGACTTACAAGGCAGCTGTAGATCTTAGCCACTTTTTAAAAGAAAAGAGGGGACTGGAAGGGCTAA
TTCACTCCCAACGAAGACAAGATCTGCTTTTTGCTTGTACTGGGTCTCTCTGGTTAGACCAGATCTGAGC
CTGGGAGCTCTCTGGCTAACTAGGGAACCCACTGCTTAAGCCTCAATAAAGCTTGCCTTGAGTGCTTCAA
GTAGTGTGTGCCCGTCTGTTGTGTGACTCTGGTAACTAGAGATCCCTCAGACCCTTTTAGTCAGTGTGGA
AAATCTCTAGCAGTAGTAGTTCATGTCATCTTATTATTCAGTATTTATAACTTGCAAAGAAATGAATATC
AGAGAGTGAGAGGCCTTGACATTGTTTAAACCCGCTGATCAGCCTCGACTGTGCCTTCTAGTTGCCAGCC
ATCTGTTGTTTGCCCCTCCCCCGTGCCTTCCTTGACCCTGGAAGGTGCCACTCCCACTGTCCTTTCCTAA
TAAAATGAGGAAATTGCATCGCATTGTCTGAGTAGGTGTCATTCTATTCTGGGGGGTGGGGTGGGGCAGG
ACAGCAAGGGGGAGGATTGGGAAGACAATAGCAGGCATGCTGGGGATGCGGTGGGCTCTATGGCTTCTGA
GGCGGAAAGAACCAGCTGGGGCTCTAGGGGGTATCCCC
[124 nt withheld, positions 7669-7792]
C
[91 nt withheld, positions 7794-7884]
A
[49 nt withheld, positions 7886-7934]
CCTTTGACGTTGGAGTCCACGTTCTTT
[37 nt withheld, positions 7962-7998]
ACCCTATCTCGGTCTATTCTTTTGATTTATAAGGGATTTTGCCGATTTCGGCCTATTGGTTAAAAAATGA
GCTGATTTAACAAAAATTTAACGCGAATTAATTCTGTGGAATGTGTGTCAGTTAGGGTGTGGAAAGTCCC
CAGGCTCCCCAGCAGGCAGAAGTATGCAAAGCATGCATCTCAATTAGTCAGCAACCAGGTGTGGAAAGTC
CCCAGGCTCCCCAGCAGGCAGAAGTATGCAAAGCATGCATCTCAATTAGTCAGCAACCATAGTCCCGCCC
CTAACTCCGCCCATCCCGCCCCTAACTCCGCCCAGTTCCGCCCATTCTCCGCCCCATGGCTGACTAATTT
TTTTTATTTATGCAGAGGCCGAGGCCGCCTCTGCCTCTGAGCTATTCCAGAAGTAGTGAGGAGGCTTTTT
TGGAGGCCTAGGCTTTTGCAAAAAGCTCCCGGGAGCTTGTATATCCATTTTCGGATCTGATCAGCACGTG
ATGAAAAAGCCTGAACTCACCGCGACGTCTGTCGAGAAGTTTCTGATCGAAAAGTTCGACAGCGTCTCCG
ACCTGATGCAGCTCTCGGAGGGCGAAGAATCTCGTGCTTTCAGCTTCGATGTAGGAGGGCGTGGATATGT
CCTGCGGGTAAATAGCTGCGCCGATGGTTTCTACAAAGATCGTTATGTTTATCGGCACTTTGCATCGGCC
GCGCTCCCGATTCCGGAAGTGCTTGACATTGGGGAATTAATTCAGCGAGAGCCTGACCTATTGCATCTCC
CGCCGTGCACAGGGTGTCACGTTGCAAGACCTGCCTGAAACCGAACTGCCCGCTGTTCTGCAGCCGGTCG
CGGAGGCCATGGATGCGATCGCTGCGGCCGATCTTAGCCAGACGAGCGGGTTCGGCCCATTCGGACCGCA
AGGAATCGGTCAATACACTACATGGCGTGATTTCATATGCGCGATTGCTGATCCCCATGTGTATCACTGG
CAAACTGTGATGGACGACACCGTCAGTGCGTCCGTCGCGCAGGCTCTCGATGAGCTGATGCTTTGGGCCG
AGGACTGCCCCGAAGTCCGGCACCTCGTGCACGCGGATTTCGGCTCCAACAATGTCCTGACGGACAATGG
CCGCATAACAGCGGTCATTGACTGGAGCGAGGCGATGTTCGGGGATTCCCAATACGAGGTCGCCAACATC
TTCTTCTGGAGGCCGTGGTTGGCTTGTATGGAGCAGCAGACGCGCTACTTCGAGCGGAGGCATCCGGAGC
TTGCAGGATCGCCGCGGCTCCGGGCGTATATGCTCCGCATTGGTCTTGACCAACTCTATCAGAGCTTGGT
TGACGGCAATTTCGATGATGCAGCTTGGGCGCAGGGTCGATGCGACGCAATCGTCCGATCCGGAGCCGGG
ACTGTCGGGCGTACACAAATCGCCCGCAGAAGCGCGGCCGTCTGGACCGATGGCTGTGTAGAAGTACTCG
CCGATAGTGGAAACCGACGCCCCAGCACTCGTCCGAGGGCAAAGGAATAGCACGTGCTACGAGATTTCGA
TTCCACCGCCGCCTTCTATGAAAGGTTGGGCTTCGGAATCGTTTTCCGGGACGCCGGCTGGATGATCCTC
CAGCGCGGGGATCTCATGCTGGAGTTCTTCGCCCACCCCAACTTGTTTATTGCAGCTTATAATGGTTACA
AATAAAGCAATAGCATCACAAATTTCACAAATAAAGCATTTTTTTCACTGCATTCTAGTTGTGGTTTGTC
CAAACTCATCAATGTATCTTATCATGTCTGTATACCGTCGACCTCTAGCTAGAGCTTGGCGTAATCATGG
TCATAGCTGTTTCCTGTGTGAAATTGTTATCCGCTCACAATTCCACACAACATACGAGCCGGAAGCATAA
AGTGTAAAGCCTGGGGTGCCTAATGAGTGAGCTAACTCACATTAATTGCGTTGCGCTCACTGCCCGCTTT
CCAGTCGGGAAACCTGTCGTGCCAGCTGCATTAATGAATCGGCCAACGCGCGGGGAGAGGCGGTTTGCGT
ATTGGGCGCTCTTCCGCTTCCTCGCTCACTGACTCGCTGCGCTCGGTCGTTCGGCTGCGGCGAGCGGTAT
CAGCTCACTCAAAGGCGGTAATACGGTTATCCACAGAATCAGGGGATAACGCAGGAAAGAACATGTGAGC
AAAAGGCCAGCAAAAGGCCAGGAACCGTAAAAAGGCCGCGTTGCTGGCGTTTTTCCATAGGCTCCGCCCC
CCTGACGAGCATCACAAAAATCGACGCTCAAGTCAGAGGTGGCGAAACCCGACAGGACTATAAAGATACC
AGGCGTTTCCCCCTGGAAGCTCCCTCGTGCGCTCTCCTGTTCCGACCCTGCCGCTTACCGGATACCTGTC
CGCCTTTCTCCCTTCGGGAAGCGTGGCGCTTTCTCATAGCTCACGCTGTAGGTATCTCAGTTCGGTGTAG
GTCGTTCGCTCCAAGCTGGGCTGTGTGCACGAACCCCCCGTTCAGCCCGACCGCTGCGCCTTATCCGGTA
ACTATCGTCTTGAGTCCAACCCGGTAAGACACGACTTATCGCCACTGGCAGCAGCCACTGGTAACAGGAT
TAGCAGAGCGAGGTATGTAGGCGGTGCTACAGAGTTCTTGAAGTGGTGGCCTAACTACGGCTACACTAGA
AGAACAGTATTTGGTATCTGCGCTCTGCTGAAGCCAGTTACCTTCGGAAAAAGAGTTGGTAGCTCTTGAT
CCGGCAAACAAACCACCGCTGGTAGCGGTGGTTTTTTTGTTTGCAAGCAGCAGATTACGCGCAGAAAAAA
AGGATCTCAAGAAGATCCTTTGATCTTTTCTACGGGGTCTGACGCTCAGTGGAACGAAAACTCACGTTAA
GGGATTTTGGTCATGAGATTATCAAAAAGGATCTTCACCTAGATCCTTTTAAATTAAAAATGAAGTTTTA
AATCAATCTAAAGTATATATGAGTAAACTTGGTCTGACAGTTACCAATGCTTAATCAGTGAGGCACCTAT
CTCAGCGATCTGTCTATTTCGTTCATCCATAGTTGCCTGACTCCCCGTCGTGTAGATAACTACGATACGG
GAGGGCTTACCATCTGGCCCCAGTGCTGCAATGATACCGCGAGACCCACGCTCACCGGCTCCAGATTTAT
CAGCAATAAACCAGCCAGCCGGAAGGGCCGAGCGCAGAAGTGGTCCTGCAACTTTATCCGCCTCCATCCA
GTCTATTAATTGTTGCCGGGAAGCTAGAGTAAGTAGTTCGCCAGTTAATAGTTTGCGCAACGTTGTTGCC
ATTGCTACAGGCATCGTGGTGTCACGCTCGTCGTTTGGTATGGCTTCATTCAGCTCCGGTTCCCAACGAT
CAAGGCGAGTTACATGATCCCCCATGTTGTGCAAAAAAGCGGTTAGCTCCTTCGGTCCTCCGATCGTTGT
CAGAAGTAAGTTGGCCGCAGTGTTATCACTCATGGTTATGGCAGCACTGCATAATTCTCTTACTGTCATG
CCATCCGTAAGATGCTTTTCTGTGACTGGTGAGTACTCAACCAAGTCATTCTGAGAATAGTGTATGCGGC
GACCGAGTTGCTCTTGCCCGGCGTCAATACGGGATAATACCGCGCCACATAGCAGAACTTTAAAAGTGCT
CATCATTGGAAAACGTTCTTCGGGGCGAAAACTCTCAAGGATCTTACCGCTGTTGAGATCCAGTTCGATG
TAACCCACTCGTGCACCCAACTGATCTTCAGCATCTTTTACTTTCACCAGCGTTTCTGGGTGAGCAAAAA
CAGGAAGGCAAAATGCCGCAAAAAAGGGAATAAGGGCGACACGGAAATGTTGAATACTCATACTCTTCCT
TTTTCAATATTATTGAAGCATTTATCAGGGTTATTGTCTCATGAGCGGATACATATTTGAATGTATTTAG
AAAAATAAACAAATAGGGGTTCCGCGCACATTTCCCCGAAAAGTGCCACCTGACGTCGACGGATCGGGAG
ATCAACTTGTTTATTGCAGCTTATAATGGTTACAAATAAAGCAATAGCATCACAAATTTCACAAATAAAG
CATTTTTTTCACTGCATTCTAGTTGTGGTTTGTCCAAACTCATCAATGTATCTTATCATGTCTGGATCAA
CTGGATAACTCAAGCTAACCAAAATCATCCCAAACTTCCCACCCCATACCCTATTACCACTGCCAATTAC
CTGTGGTTTCATTTACTCTAAACCTGTGATTCCTCTGAATTATTTTCATTTTAAAGAAATTGTATTTGTT
AAATATGTACTACAAACTTAGTAGT
Features (pLannotate 1.2.2; 34 found; start..end, strand, type, name):
    377..634     +  LTR            5' LTR (truncated): truncated 5' long terminal repeat (LTR) from HIV-1
    681..806     +  misc_feature   HIV-1 Ψ: packaging signal of human immunodeficiency virus type 1
    790..1128    +  CDS            HIV-1 gag (fragment): gag protein from human immunodeficiency virus 1; gag
   1303..1536    +  misc_feature   RRE: The Rev response element (RRE) of HIV-1 allows for Rev-dependent mRNA export from the nucleus to the cytoplasm.
   1913..2013    +  CDS            Rev (fragment): human immunodeficiency virus 1 (HIV-1) Rev protein; rev; enhances nuclear export of unspliced and incompletely spliced viral mRNAs
   2063..2180    +  misc_feature   cPPT/CTS: central polypurine tract and central termination sequence of HIV-1
   2245..2619    -  CDS            BleoR: antibiotic-binding protein; Sh ble from Streptoalloteichus hindustanus; confers resistance to bleomycin, phleomycin, and Zeocin™
   2639..2686    -  promoter       EM7 promoter: synthetic bacterial promoter&nbsp
   2713..2991    +  promoter       tight TRE promoter (fragment): Tet-responsive promoter PTight, consisting of seven tet operator sequences followed by the minimal CMV promoter
   3043..4254    +  promoter       UbC promoter: human ubiquitin C promoter
   4267..4300    +  protein_bind   loxP511: Cre-mediated recombination occurs in the 8-bp core sequence (GTATACAT). loxP511 sites are compatible with each other, but incompatible with wild-type loxP sites. Cre recombinase
   4307..5014    +  CDS            rtTA3: reverse tetracycline transactivator 3 activates expression from Tet-responsive promoters in the presence of doxycycline
   5015..5048    +  protein_bind   loxP511: Cre-mediated recombination occurs in the 8-bp core sequence (GTATACAT). loxP511 sites are compatible with each other, but incompatible with wild-type loxP sites. Cre recombinase
   5071..5643    +  misc_feature   IRES: internal ribosome entry site (IRES) of the encephalomyocarditis virus (EMCV)
   5652..6248    +  CDS            PuroR: puromycin N-acetyltransferase; pac from Streptomyces alboniger; confers resistance to puromycin
   6264..6852    +  misc_feature   WPRE: woodchuck hepatitis virus posttranscriptional regulatory element
   6869..7057    +  CDS            nef (fragment): NEF_HV1Z2 - Experimental evidence at protein level: Swiss-Prot protein existence level 1. Extracellular Nef protein targets CD4(+) T-lymphocytes for apoptosis by interacting with CXCR4 surface receptors. From Human immunodeficiency virus type 1 group M subtype D (isolate Z2/CDC-Z34) (HIV-1).
   7059..7292    +  LTR            3' LTR (ΔU3): self-inactivating 3' long terminal repeat (LTR) from HIV-1
   7399..7623    +  polyA_signal   bGH poly(A) signal: bovine growth hormone polyadenylation signal
   7627..7648    +  promoter       SV40 promoter (fragment): SV40 enhancer and early promoter
   7669..8097    +  rep_origin     f1 ori (sequence partly withheld): f1 bacteriophage origin of replication; arrow indicates direction of (+) strand synthesis
   8111..8440    +  promoter       SV40 promoter: SV40 enhancer and early promoter
   8489..9518    +  CDS            HygR (fragment): aminoglycoside phosphotransferase from E. coli; aph(4)-Ia; confers resistance to hygromycin
   9528..9653    +  CDS            ble (fragment): BLE_KLEPN - Experimental evidence at protein level: Swiss-Prot protein existence level 1. Binding protein with a strong affinity to the bleomycin family of antibiotics. Binds to CL990; an antimitotic-antibiotic compound. From Klebsiella pneumoniae.
   9648..9769    +  polyA_signal   SV40 poly(A) signal: SV40 polyadenylation signal
   9840..9862    -  protein_bind   lac operator (fragment): The lac repressor binds to the lac operator to inhibit transcription in E. coli. This inhibition can be relieved by adding lactose or isopropyl-β-D-thiogalactopyranoside (IPTG). lac repressor encoded by lacI
   9866..9896    -  promoter       lac promoter: promoter for the E. coli lac operon
   9911..9932    -  protein_bind   CAP binding site: CAP binding activates transcription in the presence of cAMP. E. coli catabolite activator protein
   9945..10037   -  CDS            lacI (fragment): lac repressor; lacI; The lac repressor binds to the lac operator to inhibit transcription in E. coli. This inhibition can be relieved by adding lactose or isopropyl-β-D-thiogalactopyranoside (IPTG).
  10220..10808   -  rep_origin     ori: high-copy-number ColE1/pMB1/pBR322/pUC origin of replication
  10979..11839   -  CDS            AmpR: β-lactamase; bla; confers resistance to ampicillin, carbenicillin, and related antibiotics
  11840..11944   -  promoter       AmpR promoter: bla
  11992..12126   +  polyA_signal   SV40 poly(A) signal: SV40 polyadenylation signal
  12293..329     +  CDS            nef (fragment) (across the origin): NEF_HV1BR - Experimental evidence at protein level: Swiss-Prot protein existence level 1. Extracellular Nef protein targets CD4(+) T-lymphocytes for apoptosis by interacting with CXCR4 surface receptors (PubMed:14990729). From Human immunodeficiency virus type 1 group M subtype B (isolate BRU/LAI) (HIV-1).
