[The description below was written by a language model from this plasmid's Addgene catalogue record and pLannotate feature annotations shown in this document.]
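Description:
pTRIPZ in this deposited form is an empty HIV-1-based lentiviral backbone for doxycycline-inducible expression of a cloned gene in mammalian cells. The original TurboRFP reporter and shRNA cloning site have been removed, leaving the Tet-responsive promoter free to drive an inserted open reading frame. No insert is present. The catalogue lists the parental backbone as 13,320 bp, whereas the sequenced record is 12,293 nt, a difference in keeping with the stated deletions.

The viral portion runs from a truncated 5' LTR through the Ψ packaging signal, a gag fragment, the RRE and the cPPT/CTS to a self-inactivating ΔU3 3' LTR, so the transfer genome can be packaged with helper functions supplied in trans and integrates without reconstituting an active viral promoter. Within it, a tight TRE promoter (tet operators upstream of a minimal CMV promoter, annotated as a fragment) sits immediately before the cloning position. Next comes a constitutive human UbC promoter driving rtTA3, flanked by loxP511 sites, then an EMCV IRES and the puromycin resistance gene, with WPRE enhancing transcript expression. This all-in-one layout means that transduced cells selected with puromycin already express the transactivator, and adding doxycycline switches on the TRE-driven gene.

An EM7-driven BleoR cassette lies in reverse orientation just upstream of the TRE. Outside the LTRs, the plasmid carries a high-copy ColE1/pUC-type origin, AmpR for ampicillin selection in bacteria and an f1 ori. It also has an SV40 promoter followed by annotated HygR and ble fragments and a poly(A) signal; the record does not describe these as functional markers.
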