Addgene plasmid #206981: pTRIPZ
Purpose: (Empty Backbone) empty pTRIPZ vector for cloning of doxycycline-inducible gene expression
Depositing lab: Ming Chen. Depositing organization: Duke University. Publication: Nuclear PTEN Regulates Thymidylate Biosynthesis in Human Prostate Cancer Cell Lines. Loh ZN, Wang ME, Wan C, Asara JM, Ji Z, Chen M. Metabolites. 2023 Aug 11;13(8):939. doi: 10.3390/metabo13080939. PubMed 37623882.
Backbone
  Vector backbone: pTRIPZ
  Backbone size (bp): 13320
  Modifications to backbone: TurboRFP and shRNA cloning site were removed
  Vector type: Mammalian Expression, Lentiviral
  Selectable markers: Puromycin
Growth in bacteria
  Bacterial resistance: Ampicillin, 100 μg/mL
  Growth temperature: 37°C
  Growth strain: NEB Stable
  Copy number: Unknown
Gene/Insert
  Sequencing primers: 5′ GTCGAGGTAGGCGTGTACG; 3′ TCGTCTGACGTGGCAGCGC
Terms and licenses: Academic/Nonprofit Terms; Industry Terms: Not Available to Industry
How to cite: pTRIPZ was a gift from Ming Chen (Addgene plasmid # 206981 ; http://n2t.net/addgene:206981 ; RRID:Addgene_206981)
